Addgene plasmid #38154: Spa-1 in pCCL-c-MNDU3c-(X2)-pgk-EGFP
Depositing lab: Nora Heisterkamp. Depositing organization: Children's Hospital Los Angeles. Publication: Bcr/Abl P190 interaction with Spa-1, a GTPase activating protein for the small GTPase Rap1. Yi SJ, Lee HT, Groffen J, Heisterkamp N. Int J Mol Med. 2008 Oct . 22(4):453-8. PubMed 18813851.
Backbone
  Vector backbone: pCCL-c-mNDU3c-(X2)-Pgk-EGFP
  Backbone manufacturer: Don Kohn
  Backbone size w/o insert (bp): 7900
  Total vector size (bp): 11200
  Vector type: Lentiviral
Growth in bacteria
  Bacterial resistance: Ampicillin, 100 μg/mL
  Growth temperature: 37°C
  Growth strain: Stbl3
  Copy number: Unknown
Gene/Insert 1
  Gene/Insert name: Spa-1
  Species: H. sapiens (human)
  Insert size (bp): 3300
  Entrez Gene: SIPA1 (a.k.a. SPA1)
  Cloning method: Restriction Enzyme; 5′ cloning site EcoRI (not destroyed); 3′ cloning site EcoRI (not destroyed)
  Sequencing primers: 5′ MSCV_rev; 3′ EGFP-N
Gene/Insert 2
  Gene/Insert name: EGFP
  Promoter: PGK
  Cloning method: Unknown
  Sequencing primers: 5′ mPGK-F
Resource information
  A portion of this plasmid was derived from a plasmid made by: insert bought from Origene Spa-1 in pCMV-XL6
Terms and licenses: Academic/Nonprofit Terms; Industry Terms: Not Available to Industry
Depositor comments: Construct made by Sun Yu Ji. Human Spa-1 was subcloned as a 3.3 kb NotI x SspI fragment into pSK digested with NotI x SmaI; it was isolated from this plasmid by EcoRI digestion. The 3.3 kb EcoRI fragment was ligated into pCCL-c-MNDU3-(X2)-PGK-EGFP digested with EcoRI. The orientation of the insert with respect to the MNDU3 promoter was checked by digestion with Kpn I. The construct makes untagged human SpaI from the MNDU3 promoter and EGFP from the PGK promoter.
How to cite: Spa-1 in pCCL-c-MNDU3c-(X2)-pgk-EGFP was a gift from Nora Heisterkamp (Addgene plasmid # 38154 ; http://n2t.net/addgene:38154 ; RRID:Addgene_38154)
