[The description below was written by a language model from this plasmid's Addgene catalogue record.]
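Description:
Spa-1 in pCCL-c-MNDU3c-(X2)-pgk-EGFP is a lentiviral transfer plasmid of about 11.2 kb, built by inserting a roughly 3.3 kb human Spa-1 (SIPA1) cDNA into the approximately 7.9 kb pCCL-c-MNDU3c-(X2)-PGK-EGFP backbone. It is propagated in bacteria under ampicillin selection, in a recombination-deficient strain of the kind generally chosen to keep the repeated LTR sequences of lentiviral vectors stable. The copy number is recorded as unknown, and no feature table is available, so the origin of replication, the LTR configuration and any accessory viral elements are not itemised in the record.

The vector carries two independent expression units. The MNDU3 promoter, a modified retroviral LTR U3-derived promoter often used for strong expression in haematopoietic cells, drives untagged human Spa-1, while a separate PGK promoter drives EGFP. Because the two proteins are made from separate promoters rather than as a fusion, EGFP marks transduced cells for tracking or sorting without altering the Spa-1 protein. The cDNA originated from a commercial expression clone, was passed through an intermediate cloning vector, and was then moved into the lentiviral backbone as an EcoRI fragment. Since the same site flanks both ends, the insert could ligate in either direction, and its orientation relative to the MNDU3 promoter was confirmed by restriction digestion.

Spa-1 is a GTPase-activating protein for the small GTPase Rap1, and the associated study examined its interaction with the Bcr/Abl P190 oncoprotein. The construct is suited to stable lentiviral delivery and overexpression of Spa-1 in mammalian cells for such signalling studies.
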