>Addgene plasmid #38154 | Spa-1 in pCCL-c-MNDU3c-(X2)-pgk-EGFP | addgene partial sequence | sequence record 50785 | EGFP-N 5'-CGTCGCCGTCCAGCTCGACCAG-3'
CACCATGGTGGCGACCGGTGGATCTAGATGGTCGAAAGGCCCGGAGATGAGGAAGAGGAGAACAGCGCGG
CAGACGTGCGCTTTTGAAGCGTGCAGAATGCCGGGCCTCCGGAGGACCTTCGGGCGCCCGCCCCGCCCCT
GAGCCCGCCCCTGAGCCCGCCCCCGGACCCACCCCTTCCCAGCCTCTGAGCCCAGAAAGCGAAGGAGCAA
AGCTGCTATTGGCCGCTGCCCCAAAGGCCTACCCGCTTCCATTGCTCAGCGGTGCTGTCCATCTGCACGA
GACTAGTGAGACGTGCTACTTCCATTTGTCACGTCCTGCACGACGCGAGCTGCGGGGCGGGGGGGAACTT
CCTGACTAGGGGAGGAGTAGAAGGTGGCGCGAAGGGGCCACCAAAGAACGGAGCCGGTTGGCGCCTACCG
GTGGATGTGGAATGTGTGCGAGGCCAGAGGCCACTTGTGTAGCGCCAAGTGCCCAGCGGGGCTGCTAAAG
CGCATGCTCCAGACTGCCTTGGGAAAAGCGCCTCCCCTACCCGGTAGAATTCCTGCAGCCCATTTACAAA
CAGGGAAGGGGTGGAGGCCACTTCCGCCACCAAATAAGGGGCTAGGGAGGGGGGCAGTGCTAAGACACGC
CTCTGCGCAGGGAGAGTTCCTGAGGAGGGCCCAGTGTGACCACAGTGCCCTCAGGGGCCCAGGTGGTTCC
AGACGGCTCAGGCCAGGTCGGCGGTGGGTGAGCCCAGCTGCTTGGAGGCCAGGAGGAGGCGTGTGGCTGC
ACTCTCAGACTCCGCCTGCAGCCGCCGGTTGTTGTGTCTCAGG
